>Addgene plasmid #198041 | Bxb1_tdTomato | addgene full sequence | sequence record 389607 | Addgene NGS Result
AGCGCCCAATACGCAAACCGCCTCTCCCCGCGCGTTGGCCGATTCATTAATGCAGCTGGCACGACAGGTT
TCCCGACTGGAAAGCGGGCAGTGAGCGCAACGCAATTAATGTGAGTTAGCTCACTCATTAGGCACCCCAG
GCTTTACACTTTATGCTTCCGGCTCGTATGTTGTGTGGAATTGTGAGCGGATAACAATTTCACACAGGAA
ACAGCTATGACCATGATTACGCCAAGCTTAATTCCCTCCCCAGCAGGCAGAAGTATGCAAAGCATGCATC
TCAATTAGTCAGCAACCATAGTCCCGCCCCTAACTCCGCCCATCCCGCCCCTAACTCCGCCCAGTTCCGC
CCATTCTCCGCCCCATGGCTGACTAATTTTTTTTATTTATGCAGAGGCCGAGGCCGCCTCGGCCTCTGAG
CTATTCCAGAAGTAGTGAGGAGGCTTTTTTGGAGGCCTAGGCTTTTGCAAAAAGCTTTGCAAAGATGGAT
AAAGTTTTAAACAGAGAGGAATCTTTGCAGCTAATGGACCTTCTAGGTCTTGAAAGGAGTGGGAATTGGC
TCCGGTGCCCGTCAGTGGGCAGAGCGCACATCGCCCACAGTCCCCGAGAAGTTGGGGGGAGGGGTCGGCA
ATTGAACCGGTGCCTAGAGAAGGTGGCGCGGGGTAAACTGGGAAAGTGATGTCGTGTACTGGCTCCGCCT
TTTTCCCGAGGGTGGGGGAGAACCGTATATAAGTGCAGTAGTCGCCGTGAACGTTCTTTTTCGCAACGGG
TTTGCCGCCAGAACACAGGTAAGTGCCGTGTGTGGTTCCCGCGGGCCTGGCCTCTTTACGGGTTATGGCC
CTTGCGTGCCTTGAATTACTTCCACCTGGCTGCAGTACGTGATTCTTGATCCCGAGCTTCGGGTTGGAAG
TGGGTGGGAGAGTTCGAGGCCTTGCGCTTAAGGAGCCCCTTCGCCTCGTGCTTGAGTTGAGGCCTGGCCT
GGGCGCTGGGGCCGCCGCGTGCGAATCTGGTGGCACCTTCGCGCCTGTCTCGCTGCTTTCGATAAGTCTC
TAGCCATTTAAAATTTTTGATGACCTGCTGCGACGCTTTTTTTCTGGCAAGATAGTCTTGTAAATGCGGG
CCAAGATCTGCACACTGGTATTTCGGTTTTTGGGGCCGCGGGCGGCGACGGGGCCCGTGCGTCCCAGCGC
ACATGTTCGGCGAGGCGGGGCCTGCGAGCGCGGCCACCGAGAATCGGACGGGGGTAGTCTCAAGCTGGCC
GGCCTGCTCTGGTGCCTGGCCTCGCGCCGCCGTGTATCGCCCCGCCCTGGGCGGCAAGGCTGGCCCGGTC
GGCACCAGTTGCGTGAGCGGAAAGATGGCCGCTTCCCGGCCCTGCTGCAGGGAGCTCAAAATGGAGGACG
CGGCGCTCGGGAGAGCGGGCGGGTGAGTCACCCACACAAAGGAAAAGGGCCTTTCCGTCCTCAGCCGTCG
CTTCATGTGACTCCACGGAGTACCGGGCGCCGTCCAGGCACCTCGATTAGTTCTCGAGCTTTTGGAGTAC
GTCGTCTTTAGGTTGGGGGGAGGGGTTTTATGCGATGGAGTTTCCCCACACTGAGTGGGTGGAGACTGAA
GTTAGGCCAGCTTGGCACTTGATGTAATTCTCCTTGGAATTTGCCCTTTTTGAGTTTGGATCTTGGTTCA
TTCTCAAGCCTCAGACAGTGGTTCAAAGTTTTTTTCTTCCATTTCAGGTGTCGTGAGGAATTCGCCACCA
TGGCCGGCTTGTCGACGACGGCGGTCTCCGTCGTCAGGATCATCCGGATCCATAACTTCGTATAGCATAC
ATTATACGAAGTTATCATGATATTCGGCAAGCAGGCATCGACTAGTTAATTAAGCGTTACATAACTTACG
GTAAATGGCCCGCCTGGCTGACCGCCCAACGACCCCCGCCCATTGACGTCAATAATGACGTATGTTCCCA
TAGTAACGCCAATAGGGACTTTCCATTGACGTCAATGGGTGGAGTATTTACGGTAAACTGCCCACTTGGC
AGTACATCAAGTGTATCATATGCCAAGTACGCCCCCTATTGACGTCAATGACGGTAAATGGCCCGCCTGG
CATTATGCCCAGTACATGACCTTATGGGACTTTCCTACTTGGCAGTACATCTACGTATTAGTCATCGCTA
TTACCATGGTCGAGGTGAGCCCCACGTTCTGCTTCACTCTCCCCATCTCCCCCCCCTCCCCACCCCCAAT
TTTGTATTTATTTATTTTTTAATTATTTTGTGCAGCGATGGGGGCGGGGGGGGGGGGGGCGCGCGCCRGG
SGGGGCGGGGCGGGGCGRGGGGCGGGGCGGGGCGAGGCGGAGAGGTGCGGCGGCAGCCAATCAGAGCGGC
GCGCTCCGAAAGTTTCCTTTTATGGCGAGGCGGCGGCGGCGGCCCCCGGAGCGCCGGCGGCTGTCGAGGC
GCGGCGAGCCGCAGCCATTGCCTTTTATGGTAATCGTGCGAGAGGGCGCAGGGACTTCCTTTGTCCCAAA
TCTGTGCGGAGCCGAAATCTGGGAGGCGCCGCCGCACCCCCTCTAGCGGGCGCGGGGCGAAGCGGTGCGG
CGCCGGCAGGAAGGAAATGGGCGGGGAGGGCCTTCGTGCGTCGCCGCGCCGCCGTCCCCTTCTCCCTCTC
CAGCCTCGGGGCTGTCCGCGGGGGGACGGCTGCCTTCGGGGGGGACGGGGCAGGGCGGGGTTCGGCTTCT
GGCGTGTGACCGGCGGCTCTAGAGCCTCTGCTAACCATGTTCATGCCTTCTTCTTTTTCCTACAGATGGT
GAGCAAGGGCGAGGAGGTCATCAAAGAGTTCATGCGCTTCAAGGTGCGCATGGAGGGCTCCATGAACGGC
CACGAGTTCGAGATCGAGGGCGAGGGCGAGGGCCGCCCCTACGAGGGCACCCAGACCGCCAAGCTGAAGG
TGACCAAGGGCGGCCCCCTGCCCTTCGCCTGGGACATCCTGTCCCCCCAGTTCATGTACGGCTCCAAGGC
GTACGTGAAGCACCCCGCCGACATCCCCGATTACAAGAAGCTGTCCTTCCCCGAGGGCTTCAAGTGGGAG
CGCGTGATGAACTTCGAGGACGGCGGTCTGGTGACCGTGACCCAGGACTCCTCCCTGCAGGACGGCACGC
TGATCTACAAGGTGAAGATGCGCGGCACCAACTTCCCCCCCGACGGCCCCGTAATGCAGAAGAAGACCAT
GGGCTGGGAGGCCTCCACCGAGCGCCTGTACCCCCGCGACGGCGTGCTGAAGGGCGAGATCCACCAGGCC
CTGAAGCTGAAGGACGGCGGCCACTACCTGGTGGAGTTCAAGACCATCTACATGGCCAAGAAGCCCGTGC
AACTGCCCGGCTACTACTACGTGGACACCAAGCTGGACATCACCTCCCACAACGAGGACTACACCATCGT
GGAACAGTACGAGCGCTCCGAGGGCCGCCACCACCTGTTCCTGGGGCATGGCACCGGCAGCACCGGCAGC
GGCAGCTCCGGCACCGCCTCCTCCGAGGACAACAACATGGCCGTCATCAAAGAGTTCATGCGCTTCAAGG
TGCGCATGGAGGGCTCCATGAACGGCCACGAGTTCGAGATCGAGGGCGAGGGCGAGGGCCGCCCCTACGA
GGGCACCCAGACCGCCAAGCTGAAGGTGACCAAGGGCGGCCCCCTGCCCTTCGCCTGGGACATCCTGTCC
CCCCAGTTCATGTACGGCTCCAAGGCGTACGTGAAGCACCCCGCCGACATCCCCGATTACAAGAAGCTGT
CCTTCCCCGAGGGCTTCAAGTGGGAGCGCGTGATGAACTTCGAGGACGGCGGTCTGGTGACCGTGACCCA
GGACTCCTCCCTGCAGGACGGCACGCTGATCTACAAGGTGAAGATGCGCGGCACCAACTTCCCCCCCGAC
GGCCCCGTAATGCAGAAGAAGACCATGGGCTGGGAGGCCTCCACCGAGCGCCTGTACCCCCGCGACGGCG
TGCTGAAGGGCGAGATCCACCAGGCCCTGAAGCTGAAGGACGGCGGCCGCTACCTGGTGGAGTTCAAGAC
CATCTACATGGCCAAGAAGCCCGTGCAACTGCCCGGCTACTACTACGTGGACACCAAGCTGGACATCACC
TCCCACAACGAGGACTACACCATCGTGGAACAGTACGAGCGCTCCGAGGGCCGCCACCACCTGTTCCTGT
ACGGCATGGACGAGCTGTACAAGTAAGAATTCGATATCAAGCTTATCGATACCGTCGACCTCGAGCCTCT
AGATACCCAGCTTTCTTGTACAAAGTGGTTGATATCCAGCACAGTGGCGGCCGCTCGACAATCAACCTCT
GGATTACAAAATTTGTGAAAGATTGACTGGTATTCTTAACTATGTTGCTCCTTTTACGCTATGTGGATAC
GCTGCTTTAATGCCTTTGTATCATGCTATTGCTTCCCGTATGGCTTTCATTTTCTCCTCCTTGTATAAAT
CCTGGTTGCTGTCTCTTTATGAGGAGTTGTGGCCCGTTGTCAGGCAACGTGGCGTGGTGTGCACTGTGTT
TGCTGACGCAACCCCCACTGGTTGGGGCATTGCCACCACCTGTCAGCTCCTTTCCGGGACTTTCGCTTTC
CCCCTCCCTATTGCCACGGCGGAACTCATCGCCGCCTGCCTTGCCCGCTGCTGGACAGGGGCTCGGCTGT
TGGGCACTGACAATTCCGTGGTGTTGTCGGGGAAGCTGACGTCCTTTCCATGGCTGCTCGCCTGTGTTGC
CACCTGGATTCTGCGCGGGACGTCCTTCTGCTACGTCCCTTCGGCCCTCAATCCAGCGGACCTTCCTTCC
CGCGGCCTGCTGCCGGCTCTGCGGCCTCTTCCGCGTCTTCGCCTTCGCCCTCAGACGAGTCGGATCTCCC
TTTGGGACGCCTCCCCGCCTGCTGCAAGAACTCTTCCTCACGATAACTTCGTATAGGAGACTTTATACGA
AGTTAAGCGCTCACTGGCCGTCGTTTTACAACGTCGTGACTGGGAAAACCCTGGCGTTACCCAACTTAAT
CGCCTTGCAGCACATCCCCCTTTCGCCAGCTGGCGTAATAGCGAAGAGGCCCGCACCGATCGCCCTTCCC
AACAGTTGCGCAGCCTGAATGGCGAATGGCGCCTGATGCGGTATTTTCTCCTTACGCATCTGTGCGGTAT
TTCACACCGCATA
[95 nt withheld, positions 5194-5288]
T
[46 nt withheld, positions 5290-5335]
C
[141 nt withheld, positions 5337-5477]
CCTTTGACGTTGGAGTCCACGTTCTTT
[37 nt withheld, positions 5505-5541]
ACTCTATCTCGGGCTATTCTTTTGATTTATAAGGGATTTTGCCGATTTCGGTCTATTGGTTAAAAAATGA
GCTGATTTAACAAAAATTTAACGCGAATTTTAACAAAATATTAACGTTTACAATTTTATGGTGCACTCTC
AGTACAATCTGCTCTGATGCCGCATAGTTAAGCCAGCCCCGACACCCGCCAACACCCGCTGACGCGCCCT
GACGGGCTTGTCTGCTCCCGGCATCCGCTTACAGACAAGCTGTGACCGTCTCCGGGAGCTGCATGTGTCA
GAGGTTTTCACCGTCATCACCGAAACGCGCGAGACGAAAGGGCCTCGTGATACGCCTATTTTTATAGGTT
AATGTCATGATAATAATGGTTTCTTAGACGTCAGGTGGCACTTTTCGGGGAAATGTGCGCGGAACCCCTA
TTTGTTTATTTTTCTAAATACATTCAAATATGTATCCGCTCATGAGACAATAACCCTGATAAATGCTTCA
ATAATATTGAAAAAGGAAGAGTATGAGTATTCAACATTTCCGTGTCGCCCTTATTCCCTTTTTTGCGGCA
TTTTGCCTTCCTGTTTTTGCTCACCCAGAAACGCTGGTGAAAGTAAAAGATGCTGAAGATCAGTTGGGTG
CACGAGTGGGTTACATCGAACTGGATCTCAACAGCGGTAAGATCCTTGAGAGTTTTCGCCCCGAAGAACG
TTTTCCAATGATGAGCACTTTTAAAGTTCTGCTATGTGGCGCGGTATTATCCCGTATTGACGCCGGGCAA
GAGCAACTCGGTCGCCGCATACACTATTCTCAGAATGACTTGGTTGAGTACTCACCAGTCACAGAAAAGC
ATCTTACGGATGGCATGACAGTAAGAGAATTATGCAGTGCTGCCATAACCATGAGTGATAACACTGCGGC
CAACTTACTTCTGACAACGATCGGAGGACCGAAGGAGCTAACCGCTTTTTTGCACAACATGGGGGATCAT
GTAACTCGCCTTGATCGTTGGGAACCGGAGCTGAATGAAGCCATACCAAACGACGAGCGTGACACCACGA
TGCCTGTAGCAATGGCAACAACGTTGCGCAAACTATTAACTGGCGAACTACTTACTCTAGCTTCCCGGCA
ACAATTAATAGACTGGATGGAGGCGGATAAAGTTGCAGGACCACTTCTGCGCTCGGCCCTTCCGGCTGGC
TGGTTTATTGCTGATAAATCTGGAGCCGGTGAGCGTGGGTCTCGCGGTATCATTGCAGCACTGGGGCCAG
ATGGTAAGCCCTCCCGTATCGTAGTTATCTACACGACGGGGAGTCAGGCAACTATGGATGAACGAAATAG
ACAGATCGCTGAGATAGGTGCCTCACTGATTAAGCATTGGTAACTGTCAGACCAAGTTTACTCATATATA
CTTTAGATTGATTTAAAACTTCATTTTTAATTTAAAAGGATCTAGGTGAAGATCCTTTTTGATAATCTCA
TGACCAAAATCCCTTAACGTGAGTTTTCGTTCCACTGAGCGTCAGACCCCGTAGAAAAGATCAAAGGATC
TTCTTGAGATCCTTTTTTTCTGCGCGTAATCTGCTGCTTGCAAACAAAAAAACCACCGCTACCAGCGGTG
GTTTGTTTGCCGGATCAAGAGCTACCAACTCTTTTTCCGAAGGTAACTGGCTTCAGCAGAGCGCAGATAC
CAAATACTGTTCTTCTAGTGTAGCCGTAGTTAGGCCACCACTTCAAGAACTCTGTAGCACCGCCTACATA
CCTCGCTCTGCTAATCCTGTTACCAGTGGCTGCTGCCAGTGGCGATAAGTCGTGTCTTACCGGGTTGGAC
TCAAGACGATAGTTACCGGATAAGGCGCAGCGGTCGGGCTGAACGGGGGGTTCGTGCACACAGCCCAGCT
TGGAGCGAACGACCTACACCGAACTGAGATACCTACAGCGTGAGCTATGAGAAAGCGCCACGCTTCCCGA
AGGGAGAAAGGCGGACAGGTATCCGGTAAGCGGCAGGGTCGGAACAGGAGAGCGCACGAGGGAGCTTCCA
GGGGGAAACGCCTGGTATCTTTATAGTCCTGTCGGGTTTCGCCACCTCTGACTTGAGCGTCGATTTTTGT
GATGCTCGTCAGGGGGGCGGAGCCTATGGAAAAACGCCAGCAACGCGGCCTTTTTACGGTTCCTGGCCTT
TTGCTGGCCTTTTGCTCACATGTTCTTTCCTGCGTTATCCCCTGATTCTGTGGATAACCGTATTACCGCC
TTTGAGTGAGCTGATACCGCTCGCCGCAGCCGAACGACCGAGCGCAGCGAGTCAGTGAGCGAGGAAGCGG
AAG
Features (pLannotate 1.2.2; 26 found; start..end, strand, type, name):
      2..94      +  CDS            lacI (fragment): lac repressor; lacI; The lac repressor binds to the lac operator to inhibit transcription in E. coli. This inhibition can be relieved by adding lactose or isopropyl-β-D-thiogalactopyranoside (IPTG).
    107..128     +  protein_bind   CAP binding site: CAP binding activates transcription in the presence of cAMP. E. coli catabolite activator protein
    143..173     +  promoter       lac promoter: promoter for the E. coli lac operon
    181..197     +  protein_bind   lac operator: The lac repressor binds to the lac operator to inhibit transcription in E. coli. This inhibition can be relieved by adding lactose or isopropyl-β-D-thiogalactopyranoside (IPTG). lac repressor encoded by lacI
    253..463     +  promoter       SV40 promoter: SV40 early promoter
    485..551     +  CDS            small t antigen (fragment): SV40 (simian virus 40) small t antigen
    558..1736    +  promoter       EF-1α promoter: strong constitutive promoter for human elongation factor EF-1α
   1802..1835    +  protein_bind   loxP: Cre-mediated recombination occurs in the 8-bp core sequence (GCATACAT). Cre recombinase
   1836..1860    -  CDS            NeoR/KanR (fragment): aminoglycoside phosphotransferase confers resistance to neomycin, kanamycin, and G418 (Geneticin®)
   1875..2178    +  enhancer       CMV enhancer: human cytomegalovirus immediate early enhancer
   2180..2423    +  promoter       chicken β-actin promoter (fragment): No description available
   2416..2795    +  intron         chimeric intron (fragment): chimera between introns from chicken β-actin and rabbit β-globin
   2796..4225    +  CDS            tdTomato (fragment): tandem dimeric (pseudo-monomeric) derivative of DsRed (Shaner et al., 2004) mammalian codon-optimized
   4227..4265    +  misc_feature   MCS (fragment): pBluescript multiple cloning site
   4275..4299    -  protein_bind   attB2: mutant version of attB; recombination site for the Gateway® BP reaction BP Clonase™
   4330..4918    +  misc_feature   WPRE: woodchuck hepatitis virus posttranscriptional regulatory element
   4921..4942    +  CDS            PuroR (fragment): puromycin N-acetyltransferase; pac from Streptomyces; confers resistance to puromycin
   4943..4975    +  protein_bind   lox2272: Cre-mediated recombination occurs in the 8-bp core sequence (GGATACTT). lox2272 sites are compatible with each other, but incompatible with loxP or loxN sites (Lee and Saito, 1988). Cre recombinase
   4981..5136    +  CDS            lacZα (fragment): LacZα fragment of β-galactosidase; lacZ fragment
   5142..5193    -  misc_feature   bom (fragment): basis of mobility region from pBR322
   5212..5667    +  rep_origin     f1 ori (sequence partly withheld): f1 bacteriophage origin of replication; arrow indicates direction of (+) strand synthesis
   5668..5717    -  misc_feature   bom (fragment): basis of mobility region from pBR322
   5819..5854    -  CDS            rop (fragment): Rop protein, which maintains plasmids at low copy number; rop
   5949..6053    +  promoter       AmpR promoter: bla
   6054..6914    +  CDS            AmpR: β-lactamase; bla; confers resistance to ampicillin, carbenicillin, and related antibiotics
   7085..7673    +  rep_origin     ori: high-copy-number ColE1/pMB1/pBR322/pUC origin of replication
