[The description below was written by a language model from this plasmid's Addgene catalogue record and pLannotate feature annotations shown in this document.]
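Description:
Bxb1_tdTomato is a donor plasmid built on a pBR322-derived backbone, intended for Bxb1 integrase-mediated insertion of a constitutive tdTomato reporter transcription unit into a genomic landing site, as part of a platform for generating panels of genetically modified human pluripotent stem cell lines. It is propagated in E. coli as a high-copy plasmid using a ColE1/pMB1-type origin and is selected with ampicillin through the bla gene and its own promoter. An f1 phage origin and remnants of lac regulatory sequence, lacZα, bom and rop are also present in the backbone.

The payload is a CAG-type expression cassette consisting of the CMV enhancer, the chicken β-actin promoter and a chimeric β-actin/β-globin intron. It drives mammalian codon-optimised tdTomato, a tandem-dimer red fluorescent protein derived from DsRed, followed by a WPRE to enhance transcript stability and expression. A loxP site lies just upstream of this unit and a lox2272 site just downstream. These two sites are mutually incompatible, so the arrangement suggests that Cre is used after integration to remove flanking auxiliary sequences by pairing with matching sites elsewhere, although the record does not spell this out.

Upstream of the loxP site sit an SV40 early promoter and an EF-1α promoter with no annotated full-length coding sequence after them. Only short NeoR/KanR and PuroR fragments are detected, so any selection scheme that depends on the landing site cannot be confirmed from the annotation. The Bxb1 attachment site implied by the plasmid's purpose was not annotated in the feature table. The sequenced record is 7,854 nt, somewhat shorter than the catalogue's stated total of about 8,500 bp.
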