Addgene plasmid #198041: Bxb1_tdTomato
Purpose: Bxb1-specific donor plasmid for integrating a transcription unit for constitutive expression of tdTomato reporter.
Depositing lab: Richard Davis. Depositing organization: Leiden University Medical Center. Publication: STRAIGHT-IN: a platform for rapidly generating panels of genetically modified human pluripotent stem cell lines. Blanch-Asensio A, Grandela C, Mummery CL, Davis RP. Nat Protoc. 2024 Aug 23. doi: 10.1038/s41596-024-01039-2. PubMed 39179886.
Backbone
  Vector backbone: pBR322
  Backbone size w/o insert (bp): 4750
  Total vector size (bp): 8500
  Vector type: Mammalian Expression, Cre/Lox, Synthetic Biology
Growth in bacteria
  Bacterial resistance: Ampicillin, 100 μg/mL
  Growth temperature: 37°C
  Growth strain: DH5alpha
  Copy number: High Copy
Gene/Insert
  Gene/Insert name: tdTomato
  Species: H. sapiens (human), Synthetic
  Insert size (bp): 3700
Terms and licenses: Academic/Nonprofit Terms; Industry Terms: Not Available to Industry
How to cite: Bxb1_tdTomato was a gift from Richard Davis (Addgene plasmid # 198041 ; http://n2t.net/addgene:198041 ; RRID:Addgene_198041)
